>Addgene plasmid #147144 | pAc5.1B-lambdaN-HA-CeAIN2-W366A_O | depositor full sequence | sequence record 289591 | Full Sequence
CTTCAAGGAATTAATTCTATATTCTAAAAACACAAATGATACTTCTAAAAAAAATCATGAATGGCATCAA
CTCTGAATCAAATCTTTGCAGATGCACCTACTTCTCATTTCCACTGTCACATCATTTTTCCAGATCTCGC
TGCCTGTTATGTGGCCCACAAACCAAGACACGTTTTATGGCCATTAAAGCTGGCTGATCGTCGCCAAACA
CCAAATACATATCAATATGTACATTCGAGAAAGAAGCGATCAAAGAAGCGTCTTCGGGCGAGTAGGAGAA
TGCGGAGGAGAAGGAGAACGAGCTGATCTAGTATCTCTCCACAATCCAATGCCAACTGACCAACTGGCCA
TATTCGGAGCAATTTGAAGCCAATTTCCATCGCCTGGCGATCGCTCCATTCTTGGCTATATGTTTTTCAC
CGTTCCCGGGGCCATTTTCAAAGACTCGTCGGTAAGATAAGATTGTGTCACTCGCTGTCTCTCTTCATTT
GTCGAAGAATGCTGAGGAATTTCGCGATGACGTCGGCGAGTATTTTGAAGAATGAGAATAATTTGTATTT
ATACGAAAATCAGTTAGTGGAATTTTCTACAAAAACATGTTATCTATAGATAATTTTGTTGCAAAATATG
TTGACTATGACAAAGATTGTATGTATATACCTTTAATGTATTCTCATTTTCTTATGTATTTATAATGGCA
ATGATGATACTGATGATATTTTAAGATGATGCCAGACCACAGGCTGATTTCTGCGTCTTTTGCCGAACGC
AGTGCATGTGCGGTTGTTGTTTTTTGGAATAGTTTCAATTTTCGGACTGTCCGCTTTGATTTCAGTTTCT
TGGCTTATTCAAAAAGCAAAGTAAAGCCAAAAAAGCGAGATGGCAATACCAAATGCGGCAAAACGGTAGT
GGAAGGAAAGGGGTGCGGGGCAGCGGAAGGAAGGGTGGGGCGGGGCGTGGCGGGGTCTGTGGCTGGGCGC
GACGTCACCGACGTTGGAGCCACTCCTTTGACCATGTGTGCGTGTGTGTATTATTCGTGTCTCGCCACTC
GCCGGTTGTTTTTTTCTTTTTATCTCGCTCTCTCTAGCGCCATCTCGTACGCATGCTCAACGCACCGCAT
GTTGCCGTGTCCTTTATGCGTCATTTTGGCTCGAAATAGGCAATTATTTAAACAAAGATTAGTCAACGAA
AACGCTAAAATAAATAAGTCTACAATATGGTTACTTATTGCCATGTGTGTGCAGCCAACGATAGCAACAA
AAGCAACAACACAGTGGCTTTCCCTCTTTCACTTTTTGTTTGCAAGCGCGTGCGAGCAAGACGGCACGAC
CGGCAAACGCAATTACGCTGACAAAGAGCAGACGAAGTTTTGGCCGAAAAACATCAAGGCGCCTGATACG
AATGCATTTGCAATAACAATTGCGATATTTAATATTGTTTATGAAGCTGTTTGACTTCAAAACACACAAA
AAAAAAAATAAAACAAATTATTTGAAAGAGAATTAGGAATCGGACAGCTTATCGTTACGGGCTAACAGCA
CACCGAGACGAAATAGCTTACCTGACGTCACAGCCTCTGGAAGAACTGCCGCCAAGCAGAGAGAGAGAGA
AAAAGAGGGAGAGCAGCTTAGACCGCATGTGCTTGTGTGTGAGGCGTCTCTCTCTTCGTCTCCTGTTTGC
GCAAACGCATAGACTGCACTGAGAAAATCGATTACCTATTTTTTATGAATGAATATTTGCACTATTACTA
TTCAAAACTATTAAGATAGCAATCACATTCAATAGCCAAATACTATACCACCTGAGCGATGCAACGAAAT
GATCAATTTGAGCAAAAATGCTGCATATTTAGGACGGCATCATTATAGAAATGCTTCTTGCTGTGTACTT
TTCTCTCGTCTGGCAGCTGTTTCGCCGTTATTGTTAAAACCGGCTTAAGTTAGGTGTGTTTTCTACGACT
AGTGATGCCCCTACTAGAAGATGTGTGTTGCACAAATGTCCCTGAATAACCAATTTGAAGTGCAGATAGC
AGTAAACGTAAGCTAATATGAATATTATTTAACTGTAATGTTTTAATATCGCTGGACATTACTAATAAAC
CCACTATAAACACATGTACATATGTATGTTTTGGCATACAATGAGTAGTTGGGGAAAAAATGTGTAAAAG
CACCGTGACCATCACAGCATAAAGATAACCAGCTGAAGTATCGAATATGAGTAACCCCCAAATTGAATCA
CATGCCGCAACTGATAGGACCCATGGAAGTACACTCTTCATGGCGATATACAAGACACACACAAGCACGA
ACACCCAGTTGCGGAGGAAATTCTCCGTAAATGAAAACCCAATCGGCGAACAATTCATACCCATATATGG
TAAAAGTTTTGAACGCGACTTGAGAGCGGAGAGCATTGCGGCTGATAAGGTTTTAGCGCTAAGCGGGCTT
TATAAAACGGGCTGCGGGACCAGTTTTCATATCACTACCGTTTGAGTTCTTGTGCTGTGTGGATACTCCT
CCCGACACAAAGCCGCTCCATCAGCCAGCAGTCGTCTAATCCAGAGACCCCGGATCGGGGTACCAACATG
GACGCACAAACACGACGACGTGAGCGTCGCGCTGAGAAACAAGCTCAATGGAAAGCTGCAAACGGTGGAT
CTCCTCCACATATGGCTTACCCATACGATGTTCCAGATTACGCTCCTCCAAGCTTGAATTCTGCAGATAT
CCAGCACAGTGGCGGCCGCATGAACGGGGACGGTTGGCAAGGACCTGGGCGTGGAGGACCACATCACATG
AATGGTGGCGGAGGAGGACGACGTGGTGGAGGTGGTGGTATGCACAATCAAAGAATACAACAGAATCCCC
ATCATGGTGGAATGAATCGTATGATGCCACACGGATTCCGACCACAACAAGGACAATTTATGCCTCAATA
TCCTCCACCACCACCAATGGGTGGAATGCCTGATGTGATGGATATTAATATGCGAATGGATGGTATGTCA
TTAGGATCGACACCATCAGGAATTCCTGGACAATATGGTGATATGGGTCCACCGCCAGTCCAACAATGGA
ATCAACCTGCTCCATTTGTACCTCCACCTCAACAAGACGATCTCTATGATCCTTCGGGATATGGTGGTGG
AGCTGGTGGTGGTGGAGGACATCATCCATCTCATATGCCACCATATGGACAACGTGGAAATAATCAGAAT
CAATACGGGAATCGAATGCAAGGAGGTCAAGGTGGTTATCGAGGGAATCAACAGAGGCAGCAGCAGCAAC
AGCCTCAACAGGGATTCAATATGCCACCAATGATGGTTCCACCTGGTCAGCCTCCATTTTATGGTGGAAA
TCAACCGAATCATCATCATCAACAACCCTCATTTGCTCCGTCGCCATTCTCAATGGGTGGAGGTGGTGGA
GGATCACAAGGAGGACCACACGAACAGCACGGACCAGGTGGAAATCAGAATGGAGGATTCGGAGTTTCAT
CATCATCAATGGATGATTATTCAATGTGGACTGATGAGAATGATGAAGACGCGAAAAAGAAAAAATCGTT
GAGAGATAAGGGATTGAGTGGATGGGGTGATGCTGATGTATCAAACAGTAAACCAATTCGCCGTTGGATT
GTGCCAGAAGGCCAAGAAGAAGACTTTGAAACGGCAATGGAACGATGTCCAAGTCATTTGAAAAAGAAAG
CATTGAATGAAGAAGCTCTTCGTCGACGTTTAACATCTGAAAATCCACAAATAGTGGCACAAGCTCAACA
ACAAGCCGAAGAAGAGGCGAATGCTATGATGAGGATTGGACGAAGACCCATTGTTCCCAGTGGAGCGGGT
GATATTCCATCTGAAATTAGTACTGACAAGTCAGAATTCGATCAAAGCTCGTCACGTGGTTGGGATGAAG
GAAGTATAAGCGGTGGTGGAAGTGGACGTCATCCATCTCATCATCAATCAAATGATAATTCAATGTGGAA
TAGTCCATCAGTTGGAGGAGGTCAATCAAATAGTGAAACACGTAATCCATTCTTTGCTCAACACATGCAA
CAGCAACAACATCAACAACAACATCAGCCACACTATGGAGGTTATGGTGATAATGGGGTGCTTGATGGTG
GATCATTGTGGTCTGCTGCTGTCATGGATGGATCCTCAATGGTACCACCACATCCAACAATGGGTGTCGG
ATCATCAGCTTCATCGTCATCAATTCCAATTGGCATGTTGATGATGAGCGGCAGTGGAAATGTTGGAGGC
GGACCACCATCCTCATCTTCATTGTTGGACGAGGATGGTAGCCAGAAGAAGCTGGCTGAAAATCTGAAAT
TAGCCGTTCAGAAGGGTCATTTGGATATTTCCCTACTCTCACTTCCGCACATTCCGCCCAACGTGCTCGA
CTTGCTCACCGAAATTTTGGCGGTCATTCCGCGTTTGGACGACTATGAGGATGAGCTCAAAAAATTGGGA
GAAAATCGCCCTTCGAACTATGACGAGGGAGCCAGCAAAGAGGAGAAAGAATCGTGGATGAGCAAGGATC
AAAAGAACGATCACGACAAAGCAGTAATCGGAGTAGTGACTGCAAAGATCGAGGTGACACAATTATCTAA
AAAGATCACCGAAGCTTTGATCGAAGCTGGGCTTCTTCCACCACAACCACAAACATCTACATCTGCAAAT
ACATCTACCAATCATCTTAATCATAGAGGAGGACCACCGCCAGGATCCGATGGAGGAGCTGGTCCAAGTA
CTTCACGAAGTGGTGGAGGTGGTGCTGCTGGTGGAGACTCTTTTAATAGTAGTGGAGGTGGTGGACCACC
TGATCATTATTATGATTATTCGTTCCTTGGTTAGCTCGAGTCTAGAGGGCCCGCGGTTCGAAGGTAAGCC
TATCCCTAACCCTCTCCTCGGTCTCGATTCTACGCGTACCGGTCATCATCACCATCACCATTGAGTTTAA
ACCCGCTGATCAGCCTCGACTGTGCCTTCTAAGGCCTGAGCTCGCTGATCAGCCTCGATCGAGGATCCAG
ACATGATAAGATACATTGATGAGTTTGGACAAACCACAACTAGAATGCAGTGAAAAAAATGCTTTATTTG
TGAAATTTGTGATGCTATTGCTTTATTTGTAACCATTATAAGCTGCAATAAACAAGTTAACAACAACAAT
TGCATTCATTTTATGTTTCAGGTTCAGGGGGAGGTGTGGGAGGTTTTTTAAAGCAAGTAAAACCTCTACA
AATGTGGTATGGCTGATTATGATCAGTCGACCGATGCCCTTGAGAGCCTTCAACCCAGTCAGCTCCTTCC
GGTGGGCGCGGGGCATGACTATCGTCGCCGCACTTATGACTGTCTTCTTTATCATGCAACTCGTAGGACA
GGTGCCGGCAGCGCTCTGGGTCATTTTCGGCGAGGACCGCTTTCGCTGGAGCGCGACGATGATCGGCCTG
TCGCTTGCGGTATTCGGAATCTTGCACGCCCTCGCTCAAGCCTTCGTCACTGGTCCCGCCACCAAACGTT
TCGGCGAGAAGCAGGCCATTATCGCCGGCATGGCGGCCGACGCGCTGGGCTACGTCTTGCTGGCGTTCGC
GACGCGAGGCTGGATGGCCTTCCCCATTATGATTCTTCTCGCTTCCGGCGGCATCGGGATGCCCGCGTTG
CAGGCCATGCTGTCCAGGCAGGTAGATGACGACCATCAGGGACAGCTTCAAGGATCGCTCGCGGCTCTTA
CCAGCCAGCAAAAGGCCAGGAACCGTAAAAAGGCCGCGTTGCTGGCGTTTTTCCATAGGCTCCGCCCCCC
TGACGAGCATCACAAAAATCGACGCTCAAGTCAGAGGTGGCGAAACCCGACAGGACTATAAAGATACCAG
GCGTTTCCCCCTGGAAGCTCCCTCGTGCGCTCTCCTGTTCCGACCCTGCCGCTTACCGGATACCTGTCCG
CCTTTCTCCCTTCGGGAAGCGTGGCGCTTTCTCAATGCTCACGCTGTAGGTATCTCAGTTCGGTGTAGGT
CGTTCGCTCCAAGCTGGGCTGTGTGCACGAACCCCCCGTTCAGCCCGACCGCTGCGCCTTATCCGGTAAC
TATCGTCTTGAGTCCAACCCGGTAAGACACGACTTATCGCCACTGGCAGCAGCCACTGGTAACAGGATTA
GCAGAGCGAGGTATGTAGGCGGTGCTACAGAGTTCTTGAAGTGGTGGCCTAACTACGGCTACACTAGAAG
GACAGTATTTGGTATCTGCGCTCTGCTGAAGCCAGTTACCTTCGGAAAAAGAGTTGGTAGCTCTTGATCC
GGCAAACAAACCACCGCTGGTAGCGGTGGTTTTTTTGTTTGCAAGCAGCAGATTACGCGCAGAAAAAAAG
GATCTCAAGAAGATCCTTTGATCTTTTCTACGGGGTCTGACGCTCAGTGGAACGAAAACTCACGTTAAGG
GATTTTGGTCATGAGATTATCAAAAAGGATCTTCACCTAGATCCTTTTAAATTAAAAATGAAGTTTTAAA
TCAATCTAAAGTATATATGAGTAAACTTGGTCTGACAGTTACCAATGCTTAATCAGTGAGGCACCTATCT
CAGCGATCTGTCTATTTCGTTCATCCATAGTTGCCTGACTCCCCGTCGTGTAGATAACTACGATACGGGA
GGGCTTACCATCTGGCCCCAGTGCTGCAATGATACCGCGAGACCCACGCTCACCGGCTCCAGATTTATCA
GCAATAAACCAGCCAGCCGGAAGGGCCGAGCGCAGAAGTGGTCCTGCAACTTTATCCGCCTCCATCCAGT
CTATTAATTGTTGCCGGGAAGCTAGAGTAAGTAGTTCGCCAGTTAATAGTTTGCGCAACGTTGTTGCCAT
TGCTGCAGGCATCGTGGTGTCACGCTCGTCGTTTGGTATGGCTTCATTCAGCTCCGGTTCCCAACGATCA
AGGCGAGTTACATGATCCCCCATGTTGTGCAAAAAAGCGGTTAGCTCCTTCGGTCCTCCGATCGTTGTCA
GAAGTAAGTTGGCCGCAGTGTTATCACTCATGGTTATGGCAGCACTGCATAATTCTCTTACTGTCATGCC
ATCCGTAAGATGCTTTTCTGTGACTGGTGAGTACTCAACCAAGTCATTCTGAGAATAGTGTATGCGGCGA
CCGAGTTGCTCTTGCCCGGCGTCAACACGGGATAATACCGCGCCACATAGCAGAACTTTAAAAGTGCTCA
TCATTGGAAAACGTTCTTCGGGGCGAAAACTCTCAAGGATCTTACCGCTGTTGAGATCCAGTTCGATGTA
ACCCACTCGTGCACCCAACTGATCTTCAGCATCTTTTACTTTCACCAGCGTTTCTGGGTGAGCAAAAACA
GGAAGGCAAAATGCCGCAAAAAAGGGAATAAGGGCGACACGGAAATGTTGAATACTCATACTCTTCCTTT
TTCAATATTATTGAAGCATTTATCAGGGTTATTGTCTCATGAGCGGATACATATTTGAATGTATTTAGAA
AAATAAACAAATAGGGGTTCCGCGCACATTTCCCCGAAAAGTGCCACCTGACGTCTAAGAAACCATTATT
ATCATGACATTAACCTATAAAAATAGGCGTATCACGAGGCCCTTTCGT
Features (pLannotate 1.2.2; 10 found; start..end, strand, type, name):
     56..2568    +  promoter       Ac5 promoter: Drosophila melanogaster actin 5C promoter
   2588..2653    +  CDS            N (fragment): REGN_LAMBD - Experimental evidence at protein level: Swiss-Prot protein existence level 1. Plays a role as a transcriptional antitermination factor that allows the virus to initiate its lytic phase. Activates expression of the delayed viral early genes by modifying host RNA polymerase (RNAP) into a form that is resistant to termination signals. This antitermination function requires the host NusA protein which serves to stabilize the interaction between antitermination protein N and host RNA polymerase. From Escherichia phage lambda (Bacteriophage lambda).
   2678..2704    +  CDS            3xHA (fragment): three tandem HA epitope tags
   4893..4934    +  CDS            V5 tag: epitope tag from simian virus 5
   5034..5168    -  polyA_signal   SV40 poly(A) signal: SV40 polyadenylation signal
   5191..5275    -  CDS            large T antigen (fragment): large T antigen from SV40 (simian virus 40)
   5276..5746    +  CDS            TcR (fragment): tetracycline efflux protein; tet; confers resistance to tetracycline
   5790..6378    -  rep_origin     ori: high-copy-number ColE1/pMB1/pBR322/pUC origin of replication
   6549..7409    -  CDS            AmpR: β-lactamase; bla; confers resistance to ampicillin, carbenicillin, and related antibiotics
   7410..7514    -  promoter       AmpR promoter: bla
