[The description below was written by a language model from this plasmid's Addgene catalogue record and pLannotate feature annotations shown in this document.]
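Description:
pAc5.1B-lambdaN-HA-CeAIN2-W366A_O is a 7.6 kb insect-cell expression plasmid. The catalogue lists the backbone as unknown, but the name and annotated parts point to a pAc5.1-type vector. Expression is driven by the Drosophila melanogaster actin 5C (Ac5) promoter, a strong constitutive promoter used in Drosophila cell lines, and transcripts are terminated by an SV40 polyadenylation signal. In E. coli the plasmid is maintained through a ColE1/pUC-type origin and selected with ampicillin via the bla gene and its own promoter. The feature annotation describes the origin as high copy, whereas the catalogue entry records low copy. Short fragments annotated as tetracycline resistance and SV40 large T antigen appear to be non-functional backbone remnants.

The open reading frame begins with a short fragment of the bacteriophage lambda N protein, the peptide that binds BoxB RNA hairpins, followed by a single HA-epitope-sized segment (annotated as a fragment of 3xHA). The insert is not itself annotated, but it presumably occupies the roughly 2.2 kb gap downstream of these tags. It encodes C. elegans AIN-2, a GW182-family protein, carrying the W366A substitution. The record also notes that two residues (SD, positions 378–379) are absent relative to the NCBI reference sequence. A vector-derived V5 tag lies downstream, but the record does not state whether it is in frame with the insert or excluded by a stop codon.

The lambdaN-HA fusion is the arrangement used in tethering assays, where the protein is recruited to a BoxB-containing reporter mRNA to test its effect on translation or mRNA stability. The HA tag allows detection or immunoprecipitation. The associated study examined interactions of C. elegans GW182 proteins with PAB-1 and the PAN2-PAN3 and CCR4-NOT deadenylase complexes, so the tryptophan mutant probably serves to probe such contacts, although the record does not say so. The depositor sequence may be theoretical rather than fully verified.
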