Addgene plasmid #147144: pAc5.1B-lambdaN-HA-CeAIN2-W366A_O
Purpose: Insect Expression of CeAIN2-W366A
Depositing lab: Elisa Izaurralde. Depositing organization: Max Planck Institute for Developmental Biology. Publication: The Caenorhabditis elegans GW182 protein AIN-1 interacts with PAB-1 and subunits of the PAN2-PAN3 and CCR4-NOT deadenylase complexes. Kuzuoglu-Ozturk D, Huntzinger E, Schmidt S, Izaurralde E. Nucleic Acids Res. 2012 Jul;40(12):5651-65. doi: 10.1093/nar/gks218. Epub 2012 Mar 7. PubMed 22402495.
Backbone
  Vector backbone: Unknown
  Vector type: Insect Expression
Growth in bacteria
  Bacterial resistance: Ampicillin, 100 μg/mL
  Growth temperature: 37°C
  Growth strain: DH5alpha
  Copy number: Low Copy
Gene/Insert
  Gene/Insert name: CeAIN2-W366A
  Species: C. elegans (nematode)
  Mutation: Deletion of 2 AA SD at position 378-379 compared to the sequence given by NCBI: AF000196.1
  Cloning method: Unknown
Terms and licenses: Academic/Nonprofit Terms; Industry Terms: Not Available to Industry
Depositor comments: Plasmids from this collection were made available to the research community and donated after the lab closed. Please note that the sequence provided by the depositing laboratory may be theoretical/predicted or based on Sanger sequencing results. There may be discrepancies between sequencing results obtained by Addgene and the depositor sequence. If an Addgene verified sequence is not available, please contact before placing your order to request that our lab fully sequence the plasmid.
How to cite: pAc5.1B-lambdaN-HA-CeAIN2-W366A_O was a gift from Elisa Izaurralde (Addgene plasmid # 147144 ; http://n2t.net/addgene:147144 ; RRID:Addgene_147144)
